Addgene plasmid #203772: PMT-mApple_2
Purpose: Brightness calibration
Depositing lab: Thorsten Wohland. Depositing organization: National University of Singapore. Publication: Simultaneous spatiotemporal super-resolution and multi-parametric fluorescence microscopy. Sankaran J, Balasubramanian H, Tang WH, Ng XW, Rollin A, Wohland T. Nat Commun. 2021 Mar 19;12(1):1748. doi: 10.1038/s41467-021-22002-9. PubMed 33741958.
Backbone
  Vector backbone: pRK5
  Backbone size w/o insert (bp): 2949
  Vector type: Mammalian Expression
Growth in bacteria
  Bacterial resistance: Ampicillin, 100 μg/mL
  Growth temperature: 37°C
  Growth strain: DH5alpha
  Copy number: Unknown
Gene/Insert
  Gene/Insert name: PMT-mApple dimer (alt name: plasma membrane targeted mApple dimer)
  Species: Synthetic
  Insert size (bp): 1512
  Cloning method: Restriction Enzyme; 5′ cloning site unknown (unknown if destroyed)
Terms and licenses: Academic/Nonprofit Terms; Industry Terms: Not Available to Industry
How to cite: PMT-mApple_2 was a gift from Thorsten Wohland (Addgene plasmid # 203772 ; http://n2t.net/addgene:203772 ; RRID:Addgene_203772)
