[The description below was written by a language model from this plasmid's Addgene catalogue record and pLannotate feature annotations shown in this document.]
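Description:
PMT-mApple_2 is a mammalian expression plasmid, catalogued on the pRK5 backbone, that drives production of a plasma membrane targeted tandem dimer of the red fluorescent protein mApple. The full sequence record is 4,461 nt, consistent with the listed backbone (2,949 bp) plus the 1,512 bp synthetic insert. It is propagated in E. coli through a high-copy ColE1/pUC-type origin and selected with ampicillin via the β-lactamase gene under its own bla promoter. No mammalian selection marker is annotated, so the plasmid appears suited to transient transfection.

The expression cassette consists of the human cytomegalovirus immediate early enhancer and promoter, followed by two consecutive mApple coding sequences in the same orientation separated by a short linker region, and then an SV40 polyadenylation signal with an adjoining fragment of SV40 large T antigen sequence that is a common carry-over with this terminator. About 60 nt lie between the upstream attB1 site and the first mApple copy; this unannotated stretch is the likely location of the plasma membrane targeting sequence named in the catalogue entry, though the record does not specify what that motif is. Gateway attB4, attB1 and attB2 sites flank the promoter and the coding region, which suggests multisite Gateway assembly, although the catalogue lists restriction enzyme cloning.

The stated purpose is brightness calibration. A membrane-anchored fluorophore dimer provides a reference of known stoichiometry, expected to show about twice the molecular brightness of a monomeric counterpart, for fluorescence fluctuation or imaging measurements that estimate the oligomeric state of membrane proteins in live cells.
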