Features (pLannotate 1.2.2; 12 found; start..end, strand, type, name):
      1..21      +  protein_bind   attB4: mutant version of attB; core recombination site for the Gateway® BP reaction BP Clonase™
     82..385     +  enhancer       CMV enhancer: human cytomegalovirus immediate early enhancer
    386..589     +  promoter       CMV promoter: human cytomegalovirus (CMV) immediate early promoter
    617..637     +  protein_bind   attB1: mutant version of attB; core recombination site for the Gateway® BP reaction BP Clonase™
    698..1405    +  CDS            mApple: mApple is a basic (constitutively fluorescent) red fluorescent protein published in 2008, derived from Discosoma sp.. It is reported to be a rapidly-maturing monomer with high acid sensitivity.
   1427..2134    +  CDS            mApple: mApple is a basic (constitutively fluorescent) red fluorescent protein published in 2008, derived from Discosoma sp.. It is reported to be a rapidly-maturing monomer with high acid sensitivity.
   2165..2189    -  protein_bind   attB2: mutant version of attB; recombination site for the Gateway® BP reaction BP Clonase™
   2218..2339    -  polyA_signal   SV40 poly(A) signal: SV40 polyadenylation signal
   2362..2430    -  CDS            large T antigen (fragment): large T antigen from SV40 (simian virus 40)
   2626..3214    -  rep_origin     ori: high-copy-number ColE1/pMB1/pBR322/pUC origin of replication
   3385..4245    -  CDS            AmpR: β-lactamase; bla; confers resistance to ampicillin, carbenicillin, and related antibiotics
   4246..4350    -  promoter       AmpR promoter: bla
>Addgene plasmid #203772 | PMT-mApple_2 | addgene full sequence | sequence record 400077 | Addgene NGS Result
CAACTTTGTATAGAAAAGTTGTAGTTATTAATAGTAATCAATTACGGGGTCATTAGTTCATAGCCCATAT
ATGGAGTTCCGCGTTACATAACTTACGGTAAATGGCCCGCCTGGCTGACCGCCCAACGACCCCCGCCCAT
TGACGTCAATAATGACGTATGTTCCCATAGTAACGCCAATAGGGACTTTCCATTGACGTCAATGGGTGGA
GTATTTACGGTAAACTGCCCACTTGGCAGTACATCAAGTGTATCATATGCCAAGTACGCCCCCTATTGAC
GTCAATGACGGTAAATGGCCCGCCTGGCATTATGCCCAGTACATGACCTTATGGGACTTTCCTACTTGGC
AGTACATCTACGTATTAGTCATCGCTATTACCATGGTGATGCGGTTTTGGCAGTACATCAATGGGCGTGG
ATAGCGGTTTGACTCACGGGGATTTCCAAGTCTCCACCCCATTGACGTCAATGGGAGTTTGTTTTGGCAC
CAAAATCAACGGGACTTTCCAAAATGTCGTAACAACTCCGCCCCATTGACGCAAATGGGCGGTAGGCGTG
TACGGTGGGAGGTCTATATAAGCAGAGCTGGTTTAGTGAACCGTCAGATCACCGGTCAAGTTTGTACAAA
AAAGCAGGCTGCCACCATGGGCTGCTTCTTCAGCAAGCGGCGGAAGGCCGACAAGGAGAGCACTAGTATG
GTGAGCAAGGGCGAGGAGAATAACATGGCCATCATCAAGGAGTTCATGCGCTTCAAGGTGCACATGGAGG
GCTCCGTGAACGGCCACGAGTTCGAGATCGAGGGCGAGGGCGAGGGCCGCCCCTACGAGGCCTTTCAGAC
CGCTAAGCTGAAGGTGACCAAGGGTGGCCCCCTGCCCTTCGCCTGGGACATCCTGTCCCCTCAGTTCATG
TACGGCTCCAAGGTCTACATTAAGCACCCAGCCGACATCCCCGACTACTTCAAGCTGTCCTTCCCCGAGG
GCTTCAGGTGGGAGCGCGTGATGAACTTCGAGGACGGCGGCATTATTCACGTTAACCAGGACTCCTCCCT
GCAGGACGGCGTGTTCATCTACAAGGTGAAGCTGCGCGGCACCAACTTCCCCTCCGACGGCCCCGTAATG
CAGAAGAAGACCATGGGCTGGGAGGCCTCCGAGGAGCGGATGTACCCCGAGGACGGCGCCCTGAAGAGCG
AGATCAAGAAGAGGCTGAAGCTGAAGGACGGCGGCCACTACGCCGCCGAGGTCAAGACCACCTACAAGGC
CAAGAAGCCCGTGCAGCTGCCCGGCGCCTACATCGTCGACATCAAGTTGGACATCGTGTCCCACAACGAG
GACTACACCATCGTGGAACAGTACGAACGCGCCGAGGGCCGCCACTCCACCGGCGGCATGGACGAGCTGT
ACAAGGGTGGCGGAGGGTCCGCTAGTATGGTGAGCAAGGGCGAGGAGAATAACATGGCCATCATCAAGGA
GTTCATGCGCTTCAAGGTGCACATGGAGGGCTCCGTGAACGGCCACGAGTTCGAGATCGAGGGCGAGGGC
GAGGGCCGCCCCTACGAGGCCTTTCAGACCGCTAAGCTGAAGGTGACCAAGGGTGGCCCCCTGCCCTTCG
CCTGGGACATCCTGTCCCCTCAGTTCATGTACGGCTCCAAGGTCTACATTAAGCACCCAGCCGACATCCC
CGACTACTTCAAGCTGTCCTTCCCCGAGGGCTTCAGGTGGGAGCGCGTGATGAACTTCGAGGACGGCGGC
ATTATTCACGTTAACCAGGACTCCTCCCTGCAGGACGGCGTGTTCATCTACAAGGTGAAGCTGCGCGGCA
CCAACTTCCCCTCCGACGGCCCCGTAATGCAGAAGAAGACCATGGGCTGGGAGGCCTCCGAGGAGCGGAT
GTACCCCGAGGACGGCGCCCTGAAGAGCGAGATCAAGAAGAGGCTGAAGCTGAAGGACGGCGGCCACTAC
GCCGCCGAGGTCAAGACCACCTACAAGGCCAAGAAGCCCGTGCAGCTGCCCGGCGCCTACATCGTCGACA
TCAAGTTGGACATCGTGTCCCACAACGAGGACTACACCATCGTGGAACAGTACGAACGCGCCGAGGGCCG
CCACTCCACCGGCGGCATGGACGAGCTGTACAAGGGTGGCGGAGGGTCCGCTAGCTAAAAGCTTACCCAG
CTTTCTTGTACAAAGTGGTGATGGCCGGCCGCTTCGAGCAGACATGATAAGATACATTGATGAGTTTGGA
CAAACCACAACTAGAATGCAGTGAAAAAAATGCTTTATTTGTGAAATTTGTGATGCTATTGCTTTATTTG
TAACCATTATAAGCTGCAATAAACAAGTTAACAACAACAATTGCATTCATTTTATGTTTCAGGTTCAGGG
GGAGGTGTGGGAGGTTTTTTAAAGCAAGTAAAACCTCTACAAATGTGGTAGCGGCCGCGGCGCTCTTCCG
CTTCCTCGCTCACTGACTCGCTGCGCTCGGTCGTTCGGCTGCGGCGAGCGGTATCAGCTCACTCAAAGGC
GGTAATACGGTTATCCACAGAATCAGGGGATAACGCAGGAAAGAACATGTGAGCAAAAGGCCAGCAAAAG
GCCAGGAACCGTAAAAAGGCCGCGTTGCTGGCGTTTTTCCATAGGCTCCGCCCCCCTGACGAGCATCACA
AAAATCGACGCTCAAGTCAGAGGTGGCGAAACCCGACAGGACTATAAAGATACCAGGCGTTTCCCCCTGG
AAGCTCCCTCGTGCGCTCTCCTGTTCCGACCCTGCCGCTTACCGGATACCTGTCCGCCTTTCTCTCTTCG
GGAAGCGTGGCGCTTTCTCATAGCTCACGCTGTAGGTATCTCAGTTCGGTGTAGGTCGTTCGCTCCAAGC
TGGGCTGTGTGCACGAACCCCCCGTTCAGCCCGACCGCTGCGCCTTATCCGGTAACTATCGTCTTGAGTC
CAACCCGGTAAGACACGACTTATCGCCACTGGCAGCAGCCACTGGTAACAGGATTAGCAGAGCGAGGTAT
GTAGGCGGTGCTACAGAGTTCTTGAAGTGGTGGCCTAACTACGGCTACACTAGAAGAACAGTATTTGGTA
TCTGCGCTCTGCTGAAGCCAGTTACCTTCGGAAAAAGAGTTGGTAGCTCTTGATCCGGCAAACAAACCAC
CGCTGGTAGCGGTGGTTTTTTTGTTTGCAAGCAGCAGATTACGCGCAGAAAAAAAGGATCTCAAGAAGAT
CCTTTGATCTTTTCTACGGGGTCTGACGCTCAGTGGAACGAAAACTCACGTTAAGGGATTTTGGTCATGA
GATTATCAAAAAGGATCTTCACCTAGATCCTTTTAAATTAAAAATGAAGTTTTAAATCAATCTAAAGTAT
ATATGAGTAAACTTGGTCTGACAGTTACCAATGCTTAATCAGTGAGGCACCTATCTCAGCGATCTGTCTA
TTTCGTTCATCCATAGTTGCCTGACTCCCCGTCGTGTAGATAACTACGATACGGGAGGGCTTACCATCTG
GCCCCAGTGCTGCAATGATACCGCGAGACCCACGCTCACCGGCTCCAGATTTATCAGCAATAAACCAGCC
AGCCGGAAGGGCCGAGCGCAGAAGTGGTCCTGCAACTTTATCCGCCTCCATCCAGTCTATTAATTGTTGC
CGGGAAGCTAGAGTAAGTAGTTCGCCAGTTAATAGTTTGCGCAACGTTGTTGCCATTGCTACAGGCATCG
TGGTGTCACGCTCGTCGTTTGGTATGGCTTCATTCAGCTCCGGTTCCCAACGATCAAGGCGAGTTACATG
ATCCCCCATGTTGTGCAAAAAAGCGGTTAGCTCCTTCGGTCCTCCGATCGTTGTCAGAAGTAAGTTGGCC
GCAGTGTTATCACTCATGGTTATGGCAGCACTGCATAATTCTCTTACTGTCATGCCATCCGTAAGATGCT
TTTCTGTGACTGGTGAGTACTCAACCAAGTCATTCTGAGAATAGTGTATGCGGCGACCGAGTTGCTCTTG
CCCGGCGTCAATACGGGATAATACCGCGCCACATAGCAGAACTTTAAAAGTGCTCATCATTGGAAAACGT
TCTTCGGGGCGAAAACTCTCAAGGATCTTACCGCTGTTGAGATCCAGTTCGATGTAACCCACTCGTGCAC
CCAACTGATCTTCAGCATCTTTTACTTTCACCAGCGTTTCTGGGTGAGCAAAAACAGGAAGGCAAAATGC
CGCAAAAAAGGGAATAAGGGCGACACGGAAATGTTGAATACTCATACTCTTCCTTTTTCAATATTATTGA
AGCATTTATCAGGGTTATTGTCTCATGAGCGGATACATATTTGAATGTATTTAGAAAAATAAACAAATAG
GGGTTCCGCGCACATTTCCCCGAAAAGTGCCACCTGACGTCTAAGAAACCATTATTATCATGACATTAAC
CTATAAAAATAGGCGTATCACGAGGCCCTTTCGTCGGCGCGCCGCGGCCGC
